>Addgene plasmid #145420 | pGBW-m4046432 | depositor full sequence | sequence record 287597 | Full Sequence
GCGGCCGCCCCACACACCATAGCTTCAAAATGTTTCTACTCCTTTTTTACTCTTCCAGATTTTCTCGGAC
TCCGCGCATCGCCGTACCACTTCAAAACACCCAAGCACAGCATACTAAATTTCCCCTCTTTCTTCCTCTA
GGGTGTCGTTAATTACCCGTACTAAAGGTTTGGAAAAGAAAAAAGAGACCGCCTCGTTTCTTTTTCTTCG
TCGAAAAAGGCAATAAAAATTTTTATCACGTTTCTTTTTCTTGAAAATTTTTTTTTTTGATTTTTTTCTC
TTTCGATGACCTCCCATTGATATTTAAGTTAATAAACGGTCTTCAATTTCTCAAGTTTCAGTTTCATTTT
TCTTGTTCTATTACAACTTTTTTTACTTCTTGCTCATTAGAAAGAAAGCATAGCAATCTAATCTAAGTTT
TAATTACAAAATGTCCGCTGACGCACAATCATTCCTAAATGGGTTTGCTGTACTCGTGCCGAGAGGTTCT
GATTATAAAGATCATGATGGTGATTATAAAGATCATGATATTGATTATAAAGATGATGATGATAAATAAA
CAGGCCCCTTTTCCTTTGTCGATATCATGTAATTAGTTATGTCACGCTTACATTCACGCCCTCCTCCCAC
ATCCGCTCTAACCGAAAAGGAAGGAGTTAGACAACCTGAAGTCTAGGTCCCTATTTATTTTTTTTAATAG
TTATGTTAGTATTAAGAACGTTATTTATATTTCAAATTTTTCTTTTTTTTCTGTACAAAGCGGCCGCCGA
ACCACTAGTGCACTGCAGTACACGGTTTCCTTGAAATTTTTTTGATTCGGTAATCTCCGAACAGAAGGAA
GAACGAAGGAAGGAGCACAGACTTAGATTGGTATATATACGCATATGTAGTGTTGAAGAAACATGAAATT
GCCCAGTATTCTTAACCCAACTGCACAGAACAAAAACGTGCAGGAAACGAAGATAAATCATGTCGAAAGC
TACATATAAGGAACGTGCTGCTACTCATCCTAGTCCTGTTGCTGCCAAGCTATTTAATATCATGCACGAA
AAGCAAACAAACTTGTGTGCTTCATTGGATGTTCGTACCACCAAGGAATTACTGGAGTTAGTTGAAGCAT
TAGGTCCCAAAATTTGTTTACTAAAAACACATGTGGATATCTTGACTGATTTTTCCATGGAGGGCACAGT
TAAGCCGCTAAAGGCATTATCCGCCAAGTACAATTTTTTACTCTTCGAGGACAGAAAATTTGCTGACATT
GGTAATACAGTCAAATTGCAGTACTCTGCGGGTGTATACAGAATAGCAGAATGGGCAGACATTACGAATG
CACACGGTGTGGTGGGCCCAGGTATTGTTAGCGGTTTGAAGCAGGCGGCAGAAGAAGTAACAAAGGAACC
TAGAGGCCTTTTGATGTTAGCAGAATTGTCATGCAAGGGCTCCCTATCTACTGGAGAATATACTAAGGGT
ACTGTTGACATTGCGAAGAGCGACAAAGATTTTGTTATCGGCTTTATTGCTCAAAGAGACATGGGTGGAA
GAGATGAAGGTTACGATTGGTTGATTATGACACCCGGTGTGGGTTTAGATGACAAGGGAGATGCATTGGG
TCAACAGTATAGAACCGTGGATGATGTGGTTTCTACAGGATCTGACATTATTATTGTTGGAAGAGGACTA
TTTGCAAAGGGAAGGGATGCTAAGGTAGAGGGTGAACGTTACAGAAAAGCAGGCTGGGAAGCATATTTGA
GAAGATGCGGCCAGCAAAACTAAAAAACTGTATTATAAGTAAATGCATGTATACTAAACTCACAAATTAG
AGCTTCAATTTAATTATATCAGTTATTACCCGAGTAACGAAGCATCTGTGCTTCATTTTGTAGAACAAAA
ATGCAACGCGAGAGCGCTAATTTTTCAAACAAAGAATCTGAGCTGCATTTTTACAGAACAGAAATGCAAC
GCGAAAGCGCTATTTTACCAACGAAGAATCTGTGCTTCATTTTTGTAAAACAAAAATGCAACGCGAGAGC
GCTAATTTTTCAAACAAAGAATCTGAGCTGCATTTTTACAGAACAGAAATGCAACGCGAGAGCGCTATTT
TACCAACAAAGAATCTATACTTCTTTTTTGTTCTACAAAAATGCATCCCGAGAGCGCTATTTTTCTAACA
AAGCATCTTAGATTACTTTTTTTCTCCTTTGTGCGCTCTATAATGCAGTCTCTTGATAACTTTTTGCACT
GTAGGTCCGTTAAGGTTAGAAGAAGGCTACTTTGGTGTCTATTTTCTCTTCCATAAAAAAAGCCTGACTC
CACTTCCCGCGTTTACTGATTACTAGCGAAGCTGCGGGTGCATTTTTTCAAGATAAAGGCATCCCCGATT
ATATTCTATACCGATGTGGATTGCGCATACTTTGTGAACAGAAAGTGATAGCGTTGATGATTCTTCATTG
GTCAGAAAATTATGAACGGTTTCTTCTATTTTGTCTCTATATACTACGTATAGGAAATGTTTACATTTTC
GTATTGTTTTCGATTCACTCTATGAATAGTTCTTACTACAATTTTTTTGTCTAAAGAGTAATACTAGAGA
TAAACATAAAAAATGTAGAGGTCGAGTTTAGATGCAAGTTCAAGGAGCGAAAGGTGGATGGGTAGGTTAT
ATAGGGATATAGCACAGAGATATATAGCAAAGAGATACTTTTGAGCAATGTTTGTGGAAGCGGTATTCGC
AATATTTTAGTAGCTCGTTACAGTCCGGTGCGTTTTTGGTTTTTTGAAAGTGCGTCATCAGAGCGCTTTT
GGTTTTCAAAAGCGCTCTGAAGTTCCTATACTTTCTAGCTAGAGAATAGGAACTTCCCGAGCGGCCGCGT
GTTACAAGCTTGACTCCAGCGTAACTGGACTGCAATCAACTCACTGGCTCACCTTCACGGGTGGGCCTTT
CTTCGGTAGAAAATCAAAGGATCTTCTTGAGATCCTTTTTTTCTGCGCGTAATCTGCTGCTTGCAAACAA
AAAAACCACCGCTACCAGCGGTGGTTTGTTTGCCGGATCAAGAGCTACCAACTCTTTTTCCGAGGTAACT
GGCTTCAGCAGAGCGCAGATACCAAATACTGTTCTTCTAGTGTAGCCGTAGTTAGGCCACCACTTCAAGA
ACTCTGTAGCACCGCCTACATACCTCGCTCTGCTAATCCTGTTACCAGTGGCTGCTGCCAGTGGCGATAA
GTCGTGTCTTACCGGGTTGGACTCAAGACGATAGTTACCGGATAAGGCGCAGCGGTCGGGCTGAACGGGG
GGTTCGTGCACACAGCCCAGCTTGGAGCGAACGACCTACACCGAACTGAGATACCTACAGCGTGAGCTAT
GAGAAAGCGCCACGCTTCCCGAAGGGAGAAAGGCGGACAGGTATCCGGTAAGCGGCAGGGTCGGAACAGG
AGAGCGCACGAGGGAGCTTCCAGGGGTAAACGCCTGGTATCTTTATAGTCCTGTCGGGTTTCGCCACCTC
TGACTTGAGCATCGATTTTTGTGATGCTCGTCAGGGGGGCGGAGCCTATGGAAAAACGCCAGCAACGCAG
AAAGGCCCACCCGAAGGTGAGCCAGGTGATTACATTTGGGCCCTCATCAGAGGTTTTCACCGTCATCACC
GAAACGCGCGAGGCAGCTGCGGTAAAGCTCATCAGCGTGGTCGTGAAGCGATTCACAGATGTCTGCCTGT
TCATCCGCGTCCAGCTCGTTGAGTTTCTCCAGAAGCGTTAATGTCTGGCTTCTGATAAAGCGGGCCATGT
TAAGGGCGGTTTTTTCCTGTTTGGTCACTTACCAATGCTTAATCAGTGAGGCACCTATCTCAGCGATCTG
TCTATTTCGTTCATCCATAGTTGCCTGACTCCCCGTCGTGTAGATAACTACGATGCGGGAGGGCTTACCA
TCTGGCCCCAGTGCTGCAATGATACCGCGAGACCCACGCTCACCGGCTCCAGATTTATCAGCAATAAACC
AGCCAGCCGGGAGGGCCGAGCGCAGAAGTGATCCTGCAACTTTATCCGCCTCCATCCAGTCTATTAATTG
TTGCCGGGAAGCTAGAGTAAGTAGTTCGCCAGTTAATAGTTTGCGCAACGTTGTTGCCATTGCTACAGGC
ATCGTGGTGTCACGCTCGTCGTTTGGTATGGCTTCATTCAGCTCCGGTTCCCAACGATCAAGGCGAGTTA
CATGATCCCCCATGTTGTGCAAAAAAGCGGTTAGCTCCTTCGGTCCTCCGATCGTTGCCAGAAGTAAGTT
GGCCGCAGTGTTATCACTCATGGTTATGGCAGCACTGCATAATTCTCTTACTGTCATGCCATCCGTGAGA
TGCTTTTCTGTGACTGGTGAGTACTCAACCAAGTCATTCTGAGAATAGTGTATGCGGCGACCGAGTTGCT
CTTGCCCGGCGTCAATACGGGATAATACCGCGCCACATAGCAGAACTTTAAAAGTGCTCATCATTGGAAA
ACGTTCTTCGGGGCGTAAACTCTCAAGGATCTTACCGCTGTTGAGATCCAGTTCGATGTAACCCACTCGT
GCACCCAACTGATCTTCAGCATCTTTTACTTTCACCAGCGTTTCTGGGTGAGCAAAAACAGGAAGGCAAA
ATGCCGCAAAAAAGGGAATAAGGGCGACACGGAAATGTTGAATACTCATTTTAGCTTCCTTAGCTCCTGA
AAATCTCGATAACTCAAAAAATACGCCCGGTAGTGATCTTATTTCATTATGGTGAAAGTTGGAACCTCTT
ACGTGCCGATCAAGTCAAAAGCCTCCGGTCGGAGGCTTTTGACTTTCTGCTATGGAGGTCAGGTATGATT
TAAATGGTCAGTTAGA
Features (pLannotate 1.2.2; 13 found; start..end, strand, type, name):
     10..417     +  promoter       TEF1 promoter: S. cerevisiae TEF1; promoter for EF-1α
    490..507     +  CDS            3xFLAG (fragment): three tandem FLAG® epitope tags, followed by an enterokinase cleavage site
    585..757     +  terminator     CYC1 terminator (fragment): S. cerevisiae CYC1; transcription terminator for CYC1
    793..969     +  promoter       URA3 promoter (fragment): S. cerevisiae URA3
    970..1773    +  CDS            URA3: orotidine-5'-phosphate decarboxylase, required for uracil biosynthesis; S. cerevisiae URA3; yeast auxotrophic marker, counterselectable with 5-fluoroorotic acid (5-FOA)
   1856..2838    -  rep_origin     2μ ori: yeast 2μ plasmid origin of replication
   2916..2945    +  terminator     T3Te terminator: phage T3 early transcription terminator
   2967..3554    +  rep_origin     ori: high-copy-number ColE1/pMB1/pBR322/pUC origin of replication
   3566..3593    -  terminator     T7Te terminator: phage T7 early transcription terminator
   3617..3808    -  CDS            rop: Rop protein, which maintains plasmids at low copy number; rop
   3809..4669    -  CDS            AmpR: β-lactamase; bla; confers resistance to ampicillin, carbenicillin, and related antibiotics
   4670..4772    -  promoter       cat promoter: promoter of the E. coli cat gene encoding chloramphenicol acetyltransferase
   4773..4804    -  terminator     tonB terminator: bidirectional E. coli tonB-P14 transcription terminator
