[The description below was written by a language model from this plasmid's Addgene catalogue record and pLannotate feature annotations shown in this document.]
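Description:
pGBW-m4046432 is a yeast episomal expression plasmid built to produce the SARS-CoV-2 non-structural peptide nsp11 in Saccharomyces cerevisiae. It is an E. coli–yeast shuttle vector. In bacteria it replicates from a ColE1/pUC-type origin, listed as high copy, and is selected with ampicillin through a β-lactamase gene that the annotation places downstream of a cat promoter. A rop annotation directly abuts the β-lactamase coding sequence, and short phage T3 and T7 early terminators and a tonB terminator insulate the bacterial modules. In yeast the 2μ origin supports multicopy episomal maintenance. The URA3 marker, with part of its own promoter, complements uracil auxotrophy and can be counterselected with 5-fluoroorotic acid.

The payload is a very short synthetic insert of 38 bp encoding nsp11, the small peptide from the ORF1ab polyprotein region, recoded for S. cerevisiae codon usage and made by gene synthesis. Transcription is driven by the strong constitutive TEF1 promoter and ended by a CYC1 terminator. The backbone supplies a C-terminal thrombin-cleavable 3xFLAG tag, which allows immunodetection or affinity capture and later removal of the epitope. The automated annotation picks up only a fragment of the 3xFLAG sequence and does not annotate the nsp11 insert itself, probably because of its small size and recoding. The full sequence record is 4,846 nt, longer than the sum of the stated backbone and insert sizes, and the record does not explain this difference.

The plasmid appears to belong to a set of synthesized SARS-CoV-2 protein expression constructs. It is suited to expressing tagged nsp11 in yeast for detection, purification or interaction studies.
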