Addgene plasmid #145420: pGBW-m4046432
Purpose: Yeast Expression plasmid for SARS-CoV-2 nsp11
Depositing lab: Ginkgo Bioworks & Benjie Chen. Depositing organization: Ginkgo Bioworks.
Backbone
  Vector backbone: AmpR; 2u URA3
  Backbone size w/o insert (bp): 4078
  Vector type: Yeast Expression
  Selectable markers: URA3
Growth in bacteria
  Bacterial resistance: Ampicillin, 100 μg/mL
  Growth temperature: 37°C
  Growth strain: DH5alpha
  Copy number: High Copy
Gene/Insert
  Gene/Insert name: SARS-CoV-2 nsp11
  Species: S. cerevisiae (budding yeast); Severe acute respiratory syndrome coronavirus 2
  Insert size (bp): 38
  Mutation: Saccharomyces cerevisiae recode 1
  Entrez Gene: ORF1ab (a.k.a. GU280_gp01)
  Promoter: pTEF1
  Tag / fusion protein: Cleavable thrombin;3xFLAG (C terminal on backbone)
  Cloning method: Unknown
Resource information
  A portion of this plasmid was derived from a plasmid made by: GinkgoBioworks
Depositor comments: NCBI Reference Sequence: YP_009725312.1. Created by gene synthesis with Not1 site.
How to cite: pGBW-m4046432 was a gift from Ginkgo Bioworks & Benjie Chen (Addgene plasmid # 145420 ; http://n2t.net/addgene:145420 ; RRID:Addgene_145420)
